Addgene plasmid #201305: pBD005
Purpose: D15: Promoter of TraesCS3D02G517500 as Golden Gate compatible MoClo PROM part
Depositing lab: Benjamin Schwessinger. Depositing organization: Australian National University.
Backbone
  Vector backbone: pAGM9121
  Vector type: Plant Expression
Growth in bacteria
  Bacterial resistance: Spectinomycin, 50 μg/mL
  Growth temperature: 37°C
  Growth strain: DH5alpha
  Copy number: High Copy
Gene/Insert
  Gene/Insert name: D15: Promoter of TraesCS3D02G517500
  Species: Triticum aestivum
  Mutation: removal of BsaI and BpiI sites
  Cloning method: Restriction Enzyme; 5′ cloning site unknown (unknown if destroyed)
Terms and licenses: Academic/Nonprofit Terms; Industry Terms: Not Available to Industry
How to cite: pBD005 was a gift from Benjamin Schwessinger (Addgene plasmid # 201305 ; http://n2t.net/addgene:201305 ; RRID:Addgene_201305)
