[The description below was written by a language model from this plasmid's Addgene catalogue record and pLannotate feature annotations shown in this document.]
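Description:
pBD005 is a Golden Gate/MoClo level 0 part plasmid carrying a wheat promoter, built in the pAGM9121 backbone and catalogued as a plant expression vector. It does not itself express anything in plants. It is a storage and donor plasmid from which a standardised promoter module can be released and assembled into larger transcription units. The plasmid is small (about 2.7 kb) and is maintained in E. coli at high copy through a ColE1/pUC-type origin of replication. Selection is with spectinomycin, conferred by the aadA aminoglycoside adenylyltransferase gene (annotated as SmR), which also gives streptomycin resistance. The short Pc integron promoter fragment and the small gentamicin acetyltransferase fragment annotated upstream of aadA look like remnants of the integron-derived cassette the marker came from, rather than functional elements in their own right.

The insert, designated D15, is the promoter region of the Triticum aestivum gene TraesCS3D02G517500, formatted as a MoClo PROM part. Internal BsaI and BpiI recognition sites have been removed ("domesticated"), so the sequence stays intact during the Type IIS restriction-ligation reactions used in Golden Gate assembly. The automated feature table annotates only backbone elements. The promoter is not annotated, and it presumably lies in the unannotated remainder of the sequence. The record does not give its exact length, its flanking overhangs, or the function or expression pattern of the associated gene. The typical use is as a modular regulatory part, combined with coding sequence, tag and terminator modules to build plant expression cassettes, for example to drive transgenes or reporters in wheat under this native promoter.
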