Features (pLannotate 1.2.2; 4 found; start..end, strand, type, name):
     23..46      +  promoter       Pc promoter (fragment): intI1 (promoter lies within the coding sequence); class 1 integron promoter
    222..278     +  CDS            GmR (fragment): gentamycin acetyltransferase; aacC1; confers resistance to gentamycin
    289..1076    +  CDS            SmR (fragment): aminoglycoside adenylyltransferase (Murphy, 1985); aadA; confers resistance to spectinomycin and streptomycin
   1417..2005    +  rep_origin     ori: high-copy-number ColE1/pMB1/pBR322/pUC origin of replication
>Addgene plasmid #201305 | pBD005 | addgene full sequence | sequence record 409522 | Addgene NGS Result
GTGCCGAGGCACGAACCCAGTGGACATAAGCCTGTTCGGTTCGTAAGCTGTAATGCAAGTAGCGTATGCG
CTCACGCAACTGGTCCAGAACCTTGACCGAACGCAGCGGTGGTAACGGCGCAGTGGCGGTTTTCATGGCT
TGTTATGACTGTTTTTTTGGGGTACAGTCTATGCCTCGGGCATCCAAGCAGCAAGCGCGTTACGCCGTGG
GTCGATGTTTGATGTTATGGAGCAGCAACGATGTTACGCAGCAGGGCAGTCGCCCTAAAACAAAGTTAAA
CATCATGGGGGAAGCGGTGATCGCCGAAGTATCGACTCAACTATCAGAGGTAGTTGGCGTCATCGAGCGC
CATCTCGAACCGACGTTGCTGGCCGTACATTTGTACGGCTCCGCAGTGGATGGCGGCCTGAAGCCACACA
GCGATATTGATTTGCTGGTTACGGTGACCGTAAGGCTTGATGAAACAACGCGGCGAGCTTTGATCAACGA
CCTTTTGGAAACTTCGGCTTCCCCTGGAGAGAGCGAGATTCTCCGCGCTGTAGAAGTCACCATTGTTGTG
CACGACGACATCATTCCGTGGCGTTATCCAGCTAAGCGCGAACTGCAATTTGGAGAATGGCAGCGCAATG
ACATTCTTGCAGGTATCTTCGAGCCAGCCACGATCGACATTGATCTGGCTATCTTGCTGACAAAAGCAAG
AGAACATAGCGTTGCCTTGGTAGGTCCAGCGGCGGAGGAACTCTTTGATCCGGTTCCTGAACAGGATCTA
TTTGAGGCGCTAAATGAAACCTTAACGCTATGGAACTCGCCGCCCGACTGGGCTGGCGATGAGCGAAATG
TAGTGCTTACGTTGTCCCGCATTTGGTACAGCGCAGTAACCGGCAAAATCGCGCCGAAGGATGTCGCTGC
CGACTGGGCAATGGAGCGCCTGCCGGCCCAGTATCAGCCCGTCATACTTGAAGCTAGACAGGCTTATCTT
GGACAAGAAGAAGATCGCTTGGCCTCGCGCGCAGATCAGTTGGAAGAATTTGTCCATTACGTGAAAGGCG
AGATCACCAAGGTAGTCGGCAAATAATGTCTAGCTAGAAATTCGTTCAAGCCGACGCCGCTTCGCGGCGC
GGCTTAACTCAAGCGTTAGATGCACTAAGCACATAATTGCTCACAGCCAAACTATCAGGTCAAGTCTGCT
TTTATTATTTTTAAGCGTGCATAATAAGCCCTACACAAATTGGGAGATATATCATGCTGTCAGACCAAGT
TTACTCATATATACTTTAGATTGATTTAAAACTTCATTTTTAATTTAAAAGGATCTAGGTGAAGATCCTT
TTTGATAATCTCATGACCAAAATCCCTTAACGTGAGTTTTCGTTCCACTGAGCGTCAGACCCCGTAGAAA
AGATCAAAGGATCTTCTTGAGATCCTTTTTTTCTGCGCGTAATCTGCTGCTTGCAAACAAAAAAACCACC
GCTACCAGCGGTGGTTTGTTTGCCGGATCAAGAGCTACCAACTCTTTTTCCGAAGGTAACTGGCTTCAGC
AGAGCGCAGATACCAAATACTGTTCTTCTAGTGTAGCCGTAGTTAGGCCACCACTTCAAGAACTCTGTAG
CACCGCCTACATACCTCGCTCTGCTAATCCTGTTACCAGTGGCTGCTGCCAGTGGCGATAAGTCGTGTCT
TACCGGGTTGGACTCAAGACGATAGTTACCGGATAAGGCGCAGCGGTCGGGCTGAACGGGGGGTTCGTGC
ACACAGCCCAGCTTGGAGCGAACGACCTACACCGAACTGAGATACCTACAGCGTGAGCTATGAGAAAGCG
CCACGCTTCCCGAAGGGAGAAAGGCGGACAGGTATCCGGTAAGCGGCAGGGTCGGAACAGGAGAGCGCAC
GAGGGAGCTTCCAGGGGGAAACGCCTGGTATCTTTATAGTCCTGTCGGGTTTCGCCACCTCTGACTTGAG
CGTCGATTTTTGTGATGCTCGTCAGGGGGGCGGAGCCTATGGAAAAACGCCAGCAACGCGGCCTTTTTAC
GGTTCCTGCACTCTGTGGTCTCAGGAGACATTGTACAACCCCGGTTTACGTTACACAGCAGCGAGTAGTC
ATTTTCAGTTACACGCTATGTATGCATGTTGACCGGGTAAGAAAATCGAGACGCCTTAGCCGTGTTGTTG
CACGTACCGACCGACGCGGTTAAGCTAGCGAACACGGCCCAGATGCATTTGAATGTTTATTACAAGCTAG
TTTTTTTTGCGGGAAAATTACAAGCTAGCTAGGTGTATATATGTCACTTTCAATCACAAGACAATGTACT
ACATGAGAGCTAATGTGCGGCAGGTACGTACATACTATGTGAGAAAGCGAAACATTGCATTCGTGGGGGC
AAGCACAGCCAAAAACCAGTAGTACTAGTCAACTGAAAAAAAAACTAAAACTAGTGGTGCACGCTCGAAA
AGTATTTGAAAACGCGTATCTAGGTGTTGTGTTGCCTACTCGTGAAGGAAGCTCGGGCGTTTCTCTCCGT
GCACAAGGCTATAGCACTATATAAGGTCACGCCCGGCCCTAAGTCCAAGCACTTGACAACCCACAAAATA
ACACAGATCAGATCATACACACCGCCGGCTCGTGGATCACTTCACTCCATCGCTATTCCATTGACTGCTG
AGCTTCCTGAAAGCGAGTTCGTTGGTAAATGCGAGACCACGAA
